Addgene plasmid #98702: pDB4283
Purpose: A plasmid containing the 3' portion of the bsdMX marker and the gRNA elements downstream of the target sequence. It serves as the PCR template for generating the gRNA insert in the split-bsdMX system
Depositing lab: Li-Lin Du. Depositing organization: National Institute of Biological Sciences, Beijing. Publication: A Cloning-Free Method for CRISPR/Cas9-Mediated Genome Editing in Fission Yeast. Zhang XR, He JB, Wang YZ, Du LL. G3 (Bethesda). 2018 Apr 27. pii: g3.118.200164. doi: 10.1534/g3.118.200164. PubMed 29703785.
Backbone
  Vector backbone: pEASY-blunt
  Backbone manufacturer: TransGen Biotech
  Vector type: Yeast Expression, CRISPR
Growth in bacteria
  Bacterial resistance: Ampicillin and Kanamycin, 100 & 50 μg/mL
  Growth temperature: 37°C
  Growth strain: DH5alpha
  Copy number: High Copy
Gene/Insert
  Gene/Insert name: gRNA PCR template
  Species: Synthetic
  Cloning method: Unknown
Terms and licenses: Academic/Nonprofit Terms; Industry Terms: Not Available to Industry
Depositor comments: These plasmids are used for a cloning-free method of CRISPR/Cas9-mediated genome editing in fission yeast. This method takes advantage of gap repair in fission yeast cells to assemble two linear DNA fragments, a gapped Cas9-encoding plasmid and a PCR-amplified gRNA insert, into a circular plasmid. To reduce non-specific gap repair background, we adopt a split-marker strategy. pDB4280 and pDB4282 serve as the source of the gapped plasmid and the PCR template for gRNA insert amplification, respectively, in the split-ura4 system. pDB4281 and pDB4283 serve the same purposes for the split-bsdMX system. pDB4279 is a transformation control for the split-bsdMX system.
How to cite: pDB4283 was a gift from Li-Lin Du (Addgene plasmid # 98702 ; http://n2t.net/addgene:98702 ; RRID:Addgene_98702)
