[The description below was written by a language model from this plasmid's Addgene catalogue record and pLannotate feature annotations shown in this document.]
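Description:
pDB4283 is a PCR-template plasmid for a cloning-free CRISPR/Cas9 genome-editing method in fission yeast, built in the pEASY-blunt cloning backbone. It is not itself an editing vector. It is maintained in E. coli as a high-copy plasmid through a ColE1/pUC-type origin, and it carries both a β-lactamase gene and a neo/nptII gene, so it can be selected with ampicillin and kanamycin. The remaining annotated backbone elements are typical cloning-vector features: an f1 origin, a T7 promoter, lacZα fragments, and the lac promoter/operator region.

The synthetic insert supplies the 3' portion of the bsdMX marker, annotated as a partial blasticidin S deaminase coding sequence followed by the Ashbya gossypii TEF terminator. According to the record, it also supplies the gRNA elements that lie downstream of the target sequence. The automated annotation does not label a gRNA scaffold as such. It does mark a hammerhead ribozyme on the opposite strand in this region, an element commonly used to process guide transcripts, but the record does not spell out its role here.

In use, a fragment is amplified from this plasmid to produce the gRNA insert, although the record does not state how the target sequence is introduced. The insert is co-transformed with a gapped Cas9-encoding plasmid derived from the companion construct pDB4281. Gap repair in the yeast cell joins the two linear pieces into a circular plasmid. The blasticidin-resistance marker is split between the two fragments, an arrangement adopted to reduce background from non-specific gap repair. A parallel pair of plasmids provides the same scheme with a split ura4 marker.
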