Features (pLannotate 1.2.2; 18 found; start..end, strand, type, name):
    182..770     -  rep_origin     ori: high-copy-number ColE1/pMB1/pBR322/pUC origin of replication
    941..1801    -  CDS            AmpR: β-lactamase; bla; confers resistance to ampicillin, carbenicillin, and related antibiotics
   1802..1818    -  promoter       AmpR promoter (fragment): bla
   1822..2613    -  CDS            neo: KKA2_KLEPN - Also known as kan, nptII. Experimental evidence at protein level: Swiss-Prot protein existence level 1. Resistance to kanamycin, neomycin, paromomycin, ribostamycin, butirosin and gentamicin B. From Klebsiella pneumoniae.
   2645..2944    -  CDS            tnpA (fragment): TN5P_ECOLX - Also known as tnp. Experimental evidence at protein level: Swiss-Prot protein existence level 1. Mediates transposition of transposon Tn5 by a 'cut and paste' mechanism. First, the monomeric transposase binds the 19 bp inverted DNA repeats flanking the transposon. Then, dimerization of the DNA- bound transposase creates a synaptic DNA complex. After nicking of the first DNA strand, excision of the transposon proceeds through a series of intermediates. The transposase then mediates the insertion of the transposon at a new site by strand transfer. The activity of the wild- type tran
   2957..3385    -  rep_origin     f1 ori (sequence partly withheld): f1 bacteriophage origin of replication; arrow indicates direction of (+) strand synthesis
   3389..3546    -  CDS            lacZα (fragment): LacZα fragment of β-galactosidase; lacZ fragment
   3549..3567    +  promoter       T7 promoter: promoter for bacteriophage T7 RNA polymerase
   3637..3918    +  CDS            BSD (fragment): blasticidin S deaminase; Aspergillus terreus BSD; confers resistance to blasticidin
   3924..4121    +  terminator     TEF terminator: Ashbya gossypii TEF terminator
   4133..4184    +  misc_feature   bom (fragment): basis of mobility region from pBR322
   4190..4344    -  CDS            lacZα (fragment): LacZα fragment of β-galactosidase; lacZ fragment
   4347..4384    -  misc_feature   MCS (fragment): pUC18/19 multiple cloning site
   4393..4444    -  misc_RNA       sTRSV HHRz: hammerhead ribozyme from the tobacco ringspot virus satellite RNA (Khvorova et al., 2003)
   4634..4650    -  protein_bind   lac operator: The lac repressor binds to the lac operator to inhibit transcription in E. coli. This inhibition can be relieved by adding lactose or isopropyl-β-D-thiogalactopyranoside (IPTG). lac repressor encoded by lacI
   4658..4688    -  promoter       lac promoter: promoter for the E. coli lac operon
   4703..4724    -  protein_bind   CAP binding site: CAP binding activates transcription in the presence of cAMP. E. coli catabolite activator protein
   4737..4829    -  CDS            lacI (fragment): lac repressor; lacI; The lac repressor binds to the lac operator to inhibit transcription in E. coli. This inhibition can be relieved by adding lactose or isopropyl-β-D-thiogalactopyranoside (IPTG).
>Addgene plasmid #98702 | pDB4283 | addgene full sequence | sequence record 182828 | Addgene NGS Result
CTTCCGCTTCCTCGCTCACTGACTCGCTGCGCTCGGTCGTTCGGCTGCGGCGAGCGGTATCAGCTCACTC
AAAGGCGGTAATACGGTTATCCACAGAATCAGGGGATAACGCAGGAAAGAACATGTGAGCAAAAGGCCAG
CAAAAGGCCAGGAACCGTAAAAAGGCCGCGTTGCTGGCGTTTTTCCATAGGCTCCGCCCCCCTGACGAGC
ATCACAAAAATCGACGCTCAAGTCAGAGGTGGCGAAACCCGACAGGACTATAAAGATACCAGGCGTTTCC
CCCTGGAAGCTCCCTCGTGCGCTCTCCTGTTCCGACCCTGCCGCTTACCGGATACCTGTCCGCCTTTCTC
CCTTCGGGAAGCGTGGCGCTTTCTCATAGCTCACGCTGTAGGTATCTCAGTTCGGTGTAGGTCGTTCGCT
CCAAGCTGGGCTGTGTGCACGAACCCCCCGTTCAGCCCGACCGCTGCGCCTTATCCGGTAACTATCGTCT
TGAGTCCAACCCGGTAAGACACGACTTATCGCCACTGGCAGCAGCCACTGGTAACAGGATTAGCAGAGCG
AGGTATGTAGGCGGTGCTACAGAGTTCTTGAAGTGGTGGCCTAACTACGGCTACACTAGAAGAACAGTAT
TTGGTATCTGCGCTCTGCTGAAGCCAGTTACCTTCGGAAAAAGAGTTGGTAGCTCTTGATCCGGCAAACA
AACCACCGCTGGTAGCGGTGGTTTTTTTGTTTGCAAGCAGCAGATTACGCGCAGAAAAAAAGGATCTCAA
GAAGATCCTTTGATCTTTTCTACGGGGTCTGACGCTCAGTGGAACGAAAACTCACGTTAAGGGATTTTGG
TCATGAGATTATCAAAAAGGATCTTCACCTAGATCCTTTTAAATTAAAAATGAAGTTTTAAATCAATCTA
AAGTATATATGAGTAAACTTGGTCTGACAGTTACCAATGCTTAATCAGTGAGGCACCTATCTCAGCGATC
TGTCTATTTCGTTCATCCATAGTTGCCTGACTCCCCGTCGTGTAGATAACTACGATACGGGAGGGCTTAC
CATCTGGCCCCAGTGCTGCAATGATACCGCGAGACCCACGCTCACCGGCTCCAGATTTATCAGCAATAAA
CCAGCCAGCCGGAAGGGCCGAGCGCAGAAGTGGTCCTGCAACTTTATCCGCCTCCATCCAGTCTATTAAT
TGTTGCCGGGAAGCTAGAGTAAGTAGTTCGCCAGTTAATAGTTTGCGCAACGTTGTTGCCATTGCTACAG
GCATCGTGGTGTCACGCTCGTCGTTTGGTATGGCTTCATTCAGCTCCGGTTCCCAACGATCAAGGCGAGT
TACATGATCCCCCATGTTGTGCAAAAAAGCGGTTAGCTCCTTCGGTCCTCCGATCGTTGTCAGAAGTAAG
TTGGCCGCAGTGTTATCACTCATGGTTATGGCAGCACTGCATAATTCTCTTACTGTCATGCCATCCGTAA
GATGCTTTTCTGTGACTGGTGAGTACTCAACCAAGTCATTCTGAGAATAGTGTATGCGGCGACCGAGTTG
CTCTTGCCCGGCGTCAATACGGGATAATACCGCGCCACATAGCAGAACTTTAAAAGTGCTCATCATTGGA
AAACGTTCTTCGGGGCGAAAACTCTCAAGGATCTTACCGCTGTTGAGATCCAGTTCGATGTAACCCACTC
GTGCACCCAACTGATCTTCAGCATCTTTTACTTTCACCAGCGTTTCTGGGTGAGCAAAAACAGGAAGGCA
AAATGCCGCAAAAAAGGGAATAAGGGCGACACGGAAATGTTGAATACTCATACTCTTCCTTTTTCAATTC
AGAAGAACTCGTCAAGAAGGCGATAGAAGGCGATGCGCTGCGAATCGGGAGCGGCGATACCGTAAAGCAC
GAGGAAGCGGTCAGCCCATTCGCCGCCAAGCTCTTCAGCAATATCACGGGTAGCCAACGCTATGTCCTGA
TAGCGGTCCGCCACACCCAGCCGGCCACAGTCGATGAATCCAGAAAAGCGGCCATTTTCCACCATGATAT
TCGGCAAGCAGGCATCGCCATGGGTCACGACGAGATCCTCGCCGTCGGGCATGCGCGCCTTGAGCCTGGC
GAACAGTTCGGCTGGCGCGAGCCCCTGATGCTCTTCGTCCAGATCATCCTGATCGACAAGACCGGCTTCC
ATCCGAGTACGTGCTCGCTCGATGCGATGTTTCGCTTGGTGGTCGAATGGGCAGGTAGCCGGATCAAGCG
TATGCAGCCGCCGCATTGCATCAGCCATGATGGATACTTTCTCGGCAGGAGCAAGGTGGGATGACAGGAG
ATCCTGCCCCGGCACTTCGCCCAATAGCAGCCAGTCCCTTCCCGCTTCAGTGACAACGTCGAGCACAGCT
GCGCAAGGAACGCCCGTCGTGGCCAGCCACGATAGCCGCGCTGCCTCGTCCTGCAGTTCATTCAGGGCAC
CGGACAGGTCGGTCTTGACAAAAAGAACCGGGCGCCCCTGCGCTGACAGCCGGAACACGGCGGCATCAGA
GCAGCCGATTGTCTGTTGTGCCCAGTCATAGCCGAATAGCCTCTCCACCCAAGCGGCCGGAGAACCTGCG
TGCAATCCATCTTGTTCAATCATGCGAAACGATCCTCATCCTGTCTCTTGATCAGATCTTGATCCCCTGC
GCCATCAGATCCTTGGCGGCAAGAAAGCCATCCAGTTTACTTTGCAGGGCTTCCCAACCTTACCAGAGGG
CGCCCCAGCTGGCAATTCCGGTTCGCTTGCTGTCCATAAAACCGCCCAGTCTAGCTATCGCCATGTAAGC
CCACTGCAAGCTACCTGCTTTCTCTTTGCGCTTGCGTTTTCCCTTGTCCAGATAGCCCAGTAGCTGACAT
TCATCCGGGGTCAGCACCGTTTCTGCGGACTGGCTTTCTACGTGTTCCGCTTCCTTTAGCAGCCCTTGCG
CCCTGAATTTTGTTAAAATTCGCGTTAAATTTTTGTTAAATCAGCTCATTTTTTAACCAATAGGCCGAAA
TCGGCAAAATCCCTTATAAATCAAAAGAATAGACCGAGATAGGGT
[37 nt withheld, positions 3056-3092]
AAAGAACGTGGACTCCAACGTCAAAGG
[49 nt withheld, positions 3120-3168]
T
[91 nt withheld, positions 3170-3260]
G
[124 nt withheld, positions 3262-3385]
CCATTCGCCATTCAGGCTGCGCAACTGTTGGGAAGGGCGATCGGTGCGGGCCTCTTCGCTATTACGCCAG
CTGGCGAAAGGGGGATGTGCTGCAAGGCGATTAAGTTGGGTAACGCCAGGGTTTTCCCAGTCACGACGTT
GTAAAACGACGGCCAGTGAATTGTAATACGACTCACTATAGGGCGAATTGGGCCCTCTAGATGCATGCTC
GAGCGGCCGCCAGTGTGATGGATATCTGCAGAATTGCCCTTGGCCGCATCTTCACTGGTGTCAATGTATA
TCATTTTACTGGGGGACCTTGTGCAGAACTCGTGGTGCTGGGCACTGCTGCTGCTGCGGCAGCTGGCAAC
CTGACTTGTATCGTCGCGATCGGAAATGAGAACAGGGGCATCTTGAGCCCCTGCGGACGGTGTCGACAGG
TGCTTCTCGATCTGCATCCTGGGATCAAAGCCATAGTGAAGGACAGTGATGGACAGCCGACGGCAGTTGG
GATTCGTGAATTGCTGCCCTCTGGTTATGTGTGGGAGGGCTAATCAGTACTGACAATAAAAAGATTCTTG
TTTTCAAGAACTTGTCATTTGTATAGTTTTTTTATATTGTAGTTGTTCTATTTTAATCAAATGTTAGCGT
GATTTATATTTTTTTTCGCCTCGACATCATCTGCCCAGATGCGAAGTTAAGTGCGCAGAAAGTAATATCA
TGCGTCAATCGTATGTGAATGCTGGTCGCTATACTGCATCGCGATGGTATGCGGTGTGAAATACCGCACA
GATGCGTAAGGAGAAAATACCGCATCAGGCGCCATTCGCCATTCAGGCTGCGCAACTGTTGGGAAGGGCG
ATCGGTGCGGGCCTCTTCGCTATTACGCCAGCTGGCGAAAGGGGGATGTGCTGCAAGGCGATTAAGTTGG
GTAACGCCAGGGTTTTCCCAGTCACGACGTTGTAAAACGACGGCCAGTGCCAAGCTTGCATGCCTGCAGG
TCGACTCTAGAGGATCCCCACGGTACCCCTGTTTCGTCCTCACGGACTCATCAGACCGGAAAGCACATCC
GGTGACAGGGCACCACCGACTCGGTGCCACTCACTTTTTTCAAGTTGATAACGGACTAGCCTTATTTTAA
CTTGCTATTTCTAGCTCTAAAACGCGGCCGCTAAGGGCAATTCCAGCACACTGGCGGCCGTTACTAGTGG
ATCCGAGCTCGGTACCAAGCTTGGCGTAATCATGGTCATAGCTGTTTCCTGTGTGAAATTGTTATCCGCT
CACAATTCCACACAACATACGAGCCGGAAGCATAAAGTGTAAAGCCTGGGGTGCCTAATGAGTGAGCTAA
CTCACATTAATTGCGTTGCGCTCACTGCCCGCTTTCCAGTCGGGAAACCTGTCGTGCCAGCTGCATTAAT
GAATCGGCCAACGCGCGGGGAGAGGCGGTTTGCGTATTGGGCGCT
